LOCUS       Exported 3144 bp ds-DNA circular SYN 13-MAY-2021
DEFINITION  Gateway entry clone encoding human GABARAP lacking stop codon,
            suitable for C-terminal tagging.
ACCESSION   .
VERSION     .
KEYWORDS    pDONR223 GABARAP no-stop
SOURCE      synthetic DNA construct
  ORGANISM  synthetic DNA construct
REFERENCE   1 (bases 1 to 3144)
  AUTHORS   Agrotis A, Pengo N, Burden JJ, Ketteler R
  TITLE     Redundancy of human ATG4 protease isoforms in autophagy and
            LC3/GABARAP processing revealed in cells.
  JOURNAL   Autophagy. 2019 Jan 21. doi: 10.1080/15548627.2019.1569925.
  PUBMED    30661429
REFERENCE   2 (bases 1 to 3144)
  AUTHORS   .
  TITLE     Direct Submission
  JOURNAL   Exported May 13, 2021 from SnapGene Server 1.1.58
            http://www.snapgene.com
FEATURES             Location/Qualifiers
     source          1..3144
                     /organism="synthetic DNA construct"
                     /mol_type="other DNA"
     primer_bind     94..111
                     /label=L4440
                     /note="L4440 vector, forward primer"
     terminator      270..297
                     /label=rrnB T2 terminator
                     /note="transcription terminator T2 from the E. coli rrnB
                     gene"
     terminator      389..475
                     /gene="Escherichia coli rrnB"
                     /label=rrnB T1 terminator
                     /note="transcription terminator T1 from the E. coli rrnB
                     gene"
     primer_bind     524..546
                     /label=M13/pUC Forward
                     /note="In lacZ gene"
     primer_bind     538..555
                     /label=M13 Forward
                     /note="In lacZ gene. Also called M13-F20 or M13 (-21)
                     Forward"
     primer_bind     539..555
                     /label=M13 fwd
                     /note="common sequencing primer, one of multiple similar
                     variants"
     protein_bind    571..670
                     /gene="mutant version of attL"
                     /label=attL1
                     /bound_moiety="LR Clonase(TM)"
                     /note="recombination site for the Gateway(R) LR reaction"
     protein_bind    complement(1025..1124)
                     /gene="mutant version of attL"
                     /label=attL2
                     /bound_moiety="LR Clonase(TM)"
                     /note="recombination site for the Gateway(R) LR reaction"
     primer_bind     complement(1141..1160)
                     /label=T7
                     /note="T7 promoter, forward primer"
     promoter        complement(1142..1160)
                     /label=T7 promoter
                     /note="promoter for bacteriophage T7 RNA polymerase"
     primer_bind     complement(1165..1181)
                     /label=M13 rev
                     /note="common sequencing primer, one of multiple similar
                     variants"
     primer_bind     complement(1165..1181)
                     /label=M13 Reverse
                     /note="In lacZ gene. Also called M13-rev"
     CDS             1612..2403
                     /codon_start=1
                     /gene="aadA"
                     /product="aminoglycoside adenylyltransferase (Murphy,
                     1985)"
                     /label=SmR
                     /note="confers resistance to spectinomycin and
                     streptomycin"
                     /translation="MREAVIAEVSTQLSEVVGVIERHLEPTLLAVHLYGSAVDGGLKPH
                     SDIDLLVTVTVRLDETTRRALINDLLETSASPGESEILRAVEVTIVVHDDIIPWRYPAK
                     RELQFGEWQRNDILAGIFEPATIDIDLAILLTKAREHSVALVGPAAEELFDPVPEQDLF
                     EALNETLTLWNSPPDWAGDERNVVLTLSRIWYSAVTGKIAPKDVAADWAMERLPAQYQP
                     VILEARQAYLGQEEDRLASRADQLEEFVHYVKGEITKVVGK"
     rep_origin      2496..3084
                     /direction=RIGHT
                     /label=ori
                     /note="high-copy-number ColE1/pMB1/pBR322/pUC origin of
                     replication"
     primer_bind     2985..3004
                     /label=pBR322ori-F
                     /note="pBR322 origin, forward primer"
ORIGIN
        1 ttctttcctg cgttatcccc tgattctgtg gataaccgta ttaccgcctt tgagtgagct
       61 gataccgctc gccgcagccg aacgaccgag cgcagcgagt cagtgagcga ggaagcggaa
      121 gagcgcccaa tacgcaaacc gcctctcccc gcgcgttggc cgattcatta atgcagctgg
      181 cacgacaggt ttcccgactg gaaagcgggc agtgagcgca acgcaattaa tacgcgtacc
      241 gctagccagg aagagtttgt agaaacgcaa aaaggccatc cgtcaggatg gccttctgct
      301 tagtttgatg cctggcagtt tatggcgggc gtcctgcccg ccaccctccg ggccgttgct
      361 tcacaacgtt caaatccgct cccggcggat ttgtcctact caggagagcg ttcaccgaca
      421 aacaacagat aaaacgaaag gcccagtctt ccgactgagc ctttcgtttt atttgatgcc
      481 tggcagttcc ctactctcgc gttaacgcta gcatggatgt tttcccagtc acgacgttgt
      541 aaaacgacgg ccagtcttaa gctcgggccc caaataatga ttttattttg actgatagtg
      601 acctgttcgt tgcaacaaat tgatgagcaa tgctttttta taatgccaac tttgtacaaa
      661 aaagcaggct tannnnnnnn nnnnnnnnnn nnnnnnnnnn nnnnnnnnnn nnnnnnnnnn
      721 nnnnnnnnnn nnnnnnnnnn nnnnnnnnnn nnnnnnnnnn nnnnnnnnnn nnnnnnnnnn
      781 nnnnnnnnnn nnnnnnnnnn nnnnnnnnnn nnnnnnnnnn nnnnnnnnnn nnnnnnnnnn
      841 nnnnnnnnnn nnnnnnnnnn nnnnnnnnnn nnnnnnnnnn nnnnnnnnnn nnnnnnnnnn
      901 nnnnnnnnnn nnnnnnnnnn nnnnnnnnnn nnnnnnnnnn nnnnnnnnnn nnnnnnnnnn
      961 nnnnnnnnnn nnnnnnnnnn nnnnnnnnnn nnnnnnnnnn nnnnnnnnnn nnnnnnnnnn
     1021 nnntacccag ctttcttgta caaagttggc attataagaa agcattgctt atcaatttgt
     1081 tgcaacgaac aggtcactat cagtcaaaat aaaatcatta tttgccatcc agctgatatc
     1141 ccctatagtg agtcgtatta catggtcata gctgtttcct ggcagctctg gcccgtgtct
     1201 caaaatctct gatgttacat tgcacaagat aaaaatatat catcatgcct cctctagacc
     1261 agccaggaca gaaatgcctc gacttcgctg ctacccaagg ttgccgggtg acgcacaccg
     1321 tggaaacgga tgaaggcacg aacccagtgg acataagcct gttcggttcg taagctgtaa
     1381 tgcaagtagc gtatgcgctc acgcaactgg tccagaacct tgaccgaacg cagcggtggt
     1441 aacggcgcag tggcggtttt catggcttgt tatgactgtt tttttggggt acagtctatg
     1501 cctcgggcat ccaagcagca agcgcgttac gccgtgggtc gatgtttgat gttatggagc
     1561 agcaacgatg ttacgcagca gggcagtcgc cctaaaacaa agttaaacat tatgagggaa
     1621 gcggtgatcg ccgaagtatc gactcaacta tcagaggtag ttggcgtcat cgagcgccat
     1681 ctcgaaccga cgttgctggc cgtacatttg tacggctccg cagtggatgg cggcctgaag
     1741 ccacacagtg atattgattt gctggttacg gtgaccgtaa ggcttgatga aacaacgcgg
     1801 cgagctttga tcaacgacct tttggaaact tcggcttccc ctggagagag cgagattctc
     1861 cgcgctgtag aagtcaccat tgttgtgcac gacgacatca ttccgtggcg ttatccagct
     1921 aagcgcgaac tgcaatttgg agaatggcag cgcaatgaca ttcttgcagg tatcttcgag
     1981 ccagccacga tcgacattga tctggctatc ttgctgacaa aagcaagaga acatagcgtt
     2041 gccttggtag gtccagcggc ggaggaactc tttgatccgg ttcctgaaca ggatctattt
     2101 gaggcgctaa atgaaacctt aacgctatgg aactcgccgc ccgactgggc tggcgatgag
     2161 cgaaatgtag tgcttacgtt gtcccgcatt tggtacagcg cagtaaccgg caaaatcgcg
     2221 ccgaaggatg tcgctgccga ctgggcaatg gagcgcctgc cggcccagta tcagcccgtc
     2281 atacttgaag ctagacaggc ttatcttgga caagaagaag atcgcttggc ctcgcgcgca
     2341 gatcagttgg aagaatttgt ccactacgtg aaaggcgaga tcaccaaggt agtcggcaaa
     2401 taaccctcga gccacccatg accaaaatcc cttaacgtga gttacgcgtc gttccactga
     2461 gcgtcagacc ccgtagaaaa gatcaaagga tcttcttgag atcctttttt tctgcgcgta
     2521 atctgctgct tgcaaacaaa aaaaccaccg ctaccagcgg tggtttgttt gccggatcaa
     2581 gagctaccaa ctctttttcc gaaggtaact ggcttcagca gagcgcagat accaaatact
     2641 gttcttctag tgtagccgta gttaggccac cacttcaaga actctgtagc accgcctaca
     2701 tacctcgctc tgctaatcct gttaccagtg gctgctgcca gtggcgataa gtcgtgtctt
     2761 accgggttgg actcaagacg atagttaccg gataaggcgc agcggtcggg ctgaacgggg
     2821 ggttcgtgca cacagcccag cttggagcga acgacctaca ccgaactgag atacctacag
     2881 cgtgagctat gagaaagcgc cacgcttccc gaagggagaa aggcggacag gtatccggta
     2941 agcggcaggg tcggaacagg agagcgcacg agggagcttc cagggggaaa cgcctggtat
     3001 ctttatagtc ctgtcgggtt tcgccacctc tgacttgagc gtcgattttt gtgatgctcg
     3061 tcaggggggc ggagcctatg gaaaaacgcc agcaacgcgg cctttttacg gttcctggcc
     3121 ttttgctggc cttttgctca catg
//
