[The description below was written by a language model from this plasmid's Addgene catalogue record and the feature table of its GenBank file.]
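Description:
pDONR223 GABARAP no-stop is a Gateway entry clone built on the pDONR223 backbone, carrying the human GABARAP (gamma-aminobutyric acid receptor-associated protein, also known as ATG8A) coding sequence with its stop codon removed. The circular plasmid is 3144 bp in the held sequence record. It is maintained in E. coli through a high-copy ColE1/pUC-type origin and selected with spectinomycin via the aadA aminoglycoside adenylyltransferase gene, which also confers streptomycin resistance.

The feature table does not annotate the GABARAP open reading frame itself, but the insert evidently occupies the interval between the attL1 and attL2 recombination sites, which are the substrates for the LR Clonase reaction. Through that reaction the ORF can be transferred directionally into any attR-containing destination vector. Because the stop codon is absent, translation can read through the resulting recombination scar into a tag or reporter supplied at the C terminus by the destination vector. The entry clone has no promoter positioned to express the insert in the sense direction. The only annotated promoter is a T7 promoter lying downstream of attL2 and pointing back toward the cassette. The rrnB T1 and T2 terminators upstream of attL1 insulate the insert from read-through transcription from the backbone, and M13 forward and reverse primer sites flank the att sites for sequence verification.

The record places the construct in work on ATG4 protease isoforms and LC3/GABARAP processing in autophagy. ATG4 cleaves the C terminus of Atg8-family proteins such as GABARAP, so a C-terminally tagged version is a natural substrate for monitoring that cleavage, although the record does not specify particular destination vectors or tags.
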