Addgene plasmid #123209: pDONR223 GABARAP no-stop
Purpose: Gateway entry clone encoding human GABARAP lacking stop codon, suitable for C-terminal tagging
Depositing lab: Robin Ketteler. Depositing organization: University College London. Publication: Redundancy of human ATG4 protease isoforms in autophagy and LC3/GABARAP processing revealed in cells. Agrotis A, Pengo N, Burden JJ, Ketteler R. Autophagy. 2019 Jan 21. doi: 10.1080/15548627.2019.1569925. PubMed 30661429.
Backbone
  Vector backbone: pDONR223
  Backbone size w/o insert (bp): 2796
  Vector type: Gateway Entry Vector / Entry clone
Growth in bacteria
  Bacterial resistance: Spectinomycin, 50 μg/mL
  Growth temperature: 37°C
  Growth strain: DH5alpha
  Copy number: High Copy
Gene/Insert
  Gene/Insert name: Gamma-aminobutyric acid receptor-associated protein
  Species: H. sapiens (human)
  Mutation: Stop codon removed
  GenBank ID: NM_007278.1
  Entrez Gene: GABARAP (a.k.a. ATG8A, GABARAP-a, MM46)
  Cloning method: Gateway Cloning
  Sequencing primers: 5′ M13 F; 3′ M13 R
Terms and licenses: Academic/Nonprofit Terms; Industry Terms: Not Available to Industry
How to cite: pDONR223 GABARAP no-stop was a gift from Robin Ketteler (Addgene plasmid # 123209 ; http://n2t.net/addgene:123209 ; RRID:Addgene_123209)
